Addgene plasmid #37641: MXW-PGK-c-let-7-LP2-IRES-EGFP
Depositing lab: Chang-Zheng Chen. Depositing organization: Stanford University. Publication: Loop nucleotides control primary and mature miRNA function in target recognition and repression. Yue SB, Trujillo RD, Tang Y, O'Gorman WE, Chen CZ. RNA Biol. 2011 Nov-Dec;8(6):1115-23. 10.4161/rna.8.6.17626 PubMed 22142974.
Backbone
  Vector backbone: MXW-PGK-IRES-EGFP
  Backbone manufacturer: Chang-Zheng Chen Lab
  Backbone size w/o insert (bp): 7066
  Vector type: Mammalian Expression, Retroviral
  Selectable markers: EGFP
Growth in bacteria
  Bacterial resistance: Ampicillin, 100 μg/mL
  Growth temperature: 37°C
  Growth strain: DH5alpha
  Copy number: Unknown
Gene/Insert
  Gene/Insert name: cel-let-7 (alt name: loop mutant 2)
  Species: C. elegans (nematode)
  Insert size (bp): 582
  Mutation: LP2 - AATATTACCA=>TTTATTACCA
  Cloning method: Restriction Enzyme; 5′ cloning site XhoI (not destroyed); 3′ cloning site EcoRI (not destroyed)
  Sequencing primers: 5′ mPGK-F; 3′ IRES-R
Terms and licenses: Academic/Nonprofit Terms; Industry Terms: Not Available to Industry
How to cite: MXW-PGK-c-let-7-LP2-IRES-EGFP was a gift from Chang-Zheng Chen (Addgene plasmid # 37641 ; http://n2t.net/addgene:37641 ; RRID:Addgene_37641)
