[The description below was written by a language model from this plasmid's Addgene catalogue record and pLannotate feature annotations shown in this document.]
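Description:
MXW-PGK-c-let-7-LP2-IRES-EGFP is a gammaretroviral mammalian expression vector built on the MXW-PGK-IRES-EGFP backbone, carrying a loop-mutant form of the C. elegans let-7 microRNA gene. The annotated full sequence (about 7.6 kb) shows a proviral unit bounded by murine embryonic stem cell virus 5′ and 3′ LTRs, with the MESV Ψ packaging signal and a truncated, start-codon-less MMLV gag segment that together support encapsidation of the vector RNA when packaging functions are provided in trans. The bacterial portion contains a high-copy ColE1/pUC-type origin and an ampicillin resistance gene with its own promoter. Short fragments of lacI, lacZα, rop, bom, TcR and env, as well as an 18-bp match to the chicken β-actin promoter, appear to be cloning remnants rather than functional parts.

Inside the provirus, an internal mouse PGK promoter drives a bicistronic-style transcript. A 582 bp cel-let-7 genomic fragment, cloned between XhoI and EcoRI sites that remain intact, lies upstream of an EMCV IRES and EGFP. The let-7 precursor hairpin is detected within this insert. The LP2 variant carries a two-nucleotide substitution in the loop region of the hairpin, leaving the surrounding context in place. Because the miRNA-containing segment and EGFP come from the same PGK transcript, EGFP fluorescence marks transduced or transfected cells and is the only selectable marker for mammalian cells listed in the record. The associated study concerns how loop nucleotides influence primary and mature miRNA function in target recognition and repression, so this construct is suited to comparison of the loop mutant with other let-7 forms in mammalian cells.
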