Features (pLannotate 1.2.2; 21 found; start..end, strand, type, name):
    580..921     +  misc_feature   MESV Ψ: packaging signal of murine embryonic stem cell virus
    988..1404    +  CDS            gag (truncated): truncated Moloney murine leukemia virus (MMLV) gag gene lacking the start codon
   1422..1922    +  promoter       PGK promoter: mouse phosphoglycerate kinase 1 promoter
   2187..2259    +  ncRNA          let-7 (fragment): Accession: RF00027 - let-7 microRNA precursor
   2523..2540    -  promoter       chicken β-actin promoter (fragment): contains a 21-bp deletion relative to the standard chicken β-actin promoter
   2543..3094    +  misc_feature   IRES: internal ribosome entry site (IRES) of the encephalomyocarditis virus (EMCV)
   3106..3825    +  CDS            EGFP: the original enhanced GFP (Yang et al., 1996) mammalian codon-optimized
   3917..4432    +  LTR            3' LTR: 3' long terminal repeat from murine embryonic stem cell virus
   4625..4641    -  protein_bind   lac operator: The lac repressor binds to the lac operator to inhibit transcription in E. coli. This inhibition can be relieved by adding lactose or isopropyl-β-D-thiogalactopyranoside (IPTG). lac repressor encoded by lacI
   4649..4679    -  promoter       lac promoter: promoter for the E. coli lac operon
   4694..4715    -  protein_bind   CAP binding site: CAP binding activates transcription in the presence of cAMP. E. coli catabolite activator protein
   4728..4820    -  CDS            lacI (fragment): lac repressor; lacI; The lac repressor binds to the lac operator to inhibit transcription in E. coli. This inhibition can be relieved by adding lactose or isopropyl-β-D-thiogalactopyranoside (IPTG).
   5003..5591    -  rep_origin     ori: high-copy-number ColE1/pMB1/pBR322/pUC origin of replication
   5762..6622    -  CDS            AmpR: β-lactamase; bla; confers resistance to ampicillin, carbenicillin, and related antibiotics
   6623..6727    -  promoter       AmpR promoter: bla
   6822..6857    +  CDS            rop (fragment): Rop protein, which maintains plasmids at low copy number; rop
   6959..7058    +  misc_feature   bom (fragment): basis of mobility region from pBR322
   7064..7218    -  CDS            lacZα (fragment): LacZα fragment of β-galactosidase; lacZ fragment
   7226..7501    -  CDS            TcR (fragment): tetracycline efflux protein; tet; confers resistance to tetracycline
   7499..7599    +  CDS            env (fragment): murine leukemia virus gPr80 envelope polyprotein precursor; env; proteolytically cleaved into gp70SU and p15TM subunits
   7641..516     +  LTR            5' LTR (across the origin): 5' long terminal repeat from murine embryonic stem cell virus
>Addgene plasmid #37641 | MXW-PGK-c-let-7-LP2-IRES-EGFP | depositor full sequence | sequence record 47394 | MXW-PGK-c-let-7-LP2-IRES-EGFP sequence 7642 bps
TGAAAGACCCCACCTGTAGGTTTGGCAAGCTAGCTTAAGTAACGCCATTTTGCAAGGCATGGAAAATACA
TAACTGAGAATAGAGAAGTTCAGATCAAGGTTAGGAACAGAGAGACAGCAGAATATGGGCCAAACAGGAT
ATCTGTGGTAAGCAGTTCCTGCCCCGGCTCAGGGCCAAGAACAGATGGTCCCCAGATGCGGTCCCGCCCT
CAGCAGTTTCTAGAGAACCATCAGATGTTTCCAGGGTGCCCCAAGGACCTGAAAATGACCCTGTGCCTTA
TTTGAACTAACCAATCAGTTCGCTTCTCGCTTCTGTTCGCGCGCTTCTGCTCCCCGAGCTCAATAAAAGA
GCCCACAACCCCTCACTCGGCGCGCCAGTCCTCCGATAGACTGCGTCGCCCGGGTACCCGTATTCCCAAT
AAAGCCTCTTGCTGTTTGCATCCGAATCGTGGACTCGCTGATCCTTGGGAGGGTCTCCTCAGATTGATTG
ACTGCCCACCTCGGGGGTCTTTCATTTGGAGGTTCCACCGAGATTTGGAGACCCCTGCCTAGGGACCACC
GACCCCCCCGCCGGGAGGTAAGCTGGCCAGCGGTCGTTTCGTGTCTGTCTCTGTCTTTGTGCGTGTTTGT
GCCGGCATCTAATGTTTGCGCCTGCGTCTGTACTAGTTAGCTAACTAGCTCTGTATCTGGCGGACCCGTG
GTGGAACTGACGAGTTCTGAACACCCGGCCGCAACCCTGGGAGACGTCCCAGGGACTTTGGGGGCCGTTT
TTGTGGCCCGACCTGAGGAAGGGAGTCGATGTGGAATCCGACCCCGTCAGGATATGTGGTTCTGGTAGGA
GACGAGAACCTAAAACAGTTCCCGCCTCCGTCTGAATTTTTGCTTTCGGTTTGGAACCGAAGCCGCGCGT
CTTGTCTGCTGCAGCGCTGCAGCATCGTTCTGTGTTGTCTCTGTCTGACTGTGTTTCTGTATTTGTCTGA
AAATTAGGGCCAGACTGTTACCACTCCCTTAAGTTTGACCTTAGGTCACTGGAAAGATGTCGAGCGGATC
GCTCACAACCAGTCGGTAGATGTCAAGAAGAGACGTTGGGTTACCTTCTGCTCTGCAGAATGGCCAACCT
TTAACGTCGGATGGCCGCGAGACGGCACCTTTAACCGAGACCTCATCACCCAGGTTAAGATCAAGGTCTT
TTCACCTGGCCCGCATGGACACCCAGACCAGGTCCCCTACATCGTGACCTGGGAAGCCTTGGCTTTTGAC
CCCCCTCCCTGGGTCAAGCCCTTTGTACACCCTAAGCCTCCGCCTCCTCTTCCTCCATCCGCCCCGTCTC
TCCCCCTTGAACCTCCTCGTTCGACCCCGCCTCGATCCTCCCTTTATCCAGCCCTCACTCCTTCTCTAGG
CGCCGGAATTAGATCCCTACCGGGTAGGGGAGGCGCTTTTCCCAAGGCAGTCTGGAGCATGCGCTTTAGC
GGCCCCGCTGGGCACTTGGCGCTACACAAGTGGCCTCTGGCCTCGCACACATTCCACATCCACCGGTAGG
CGCCAACCGGCTCCGTTCTTTGGTGGCCCCTTCGCGCCACCTTCTACTCCTCCCCTAGTCAGGAAGTTCC
CCCCCGCCCCGCAGCTCGCGTCGTGCAGGACGTGACAAATGGAAGTAGCACGTCTCACTAGTCTCGTGCA
GATGGACAGCACCGCTGAGCAATGGAAGCGGGTAGGCCTTTGGGGCAGCGGCCAATAGCAGCTTTGGCTC
CTTCGCTTTCTGGGCTCAGAGGCTGGGAAGGGGTGGGTCCGGGGGCGGGCTCAGGGGCGGGCTCAGGGGC
GGGGCGGGCGCCCGAAGGTCCTCCGGAGGCCCGGCATTCTGCACGCTTCAAAAGCGCACGTCTGCCGCGC
TGTTCTCCTCTTCCTCATCTCCGGGCCTTTCGACCTGCACTCGAGATATATGAGAAGCGCATCAGTTTTT
TTTTCTTATTCTAGATGAGTAGCCCACCTAGCAGCGGTCGTTTTTTTCTCTTTTCGTAGGAAAATTTTCA
GTTACACTTATTTATTAGAAACCTAGATTTAGAGACTTTTAGAATAACTTTACTTCCTAGAACACATCTC
CCTTTGAATTTATATGTCTAATTTAACAACAAGTACTAATCCATTTTTCAGGCAAGCAGGCGATTGGTGG
ACGGTCTACACTGTGGATCCGGTGAGGTAGTAGGTTGTATAGTTTGGTTTATTACCACCGGTGAACTATG
CAATTTTCTACCTTACCGGAGACAGAACTCTTCGAAGCTGCGTCGTCTTGCTCTCACAACTTTCTTTTCG
TTTTCTTCCTCCTCTTACTTTCACCTCTTTGTTTTTCTTTATTTTGTGCTATCAATTCGGAGTCGCAAGA
ACTGTATTCGGTGATCCCTATTGATATTCTTTTGTACTGTATTCGGAGATATTGTTTCACGAACTGTATT
CGGAGAACTGTTGTATCGGTAATGTATCTGGAGAGAATAATCTAATCGTATGTACTGTTGAGTAATGGAA
TTCCGCCCCCCCCCCCCCCCTAACGTTACTGGCCGAAGCCGCTTGGAATAAGGCCGGTGTGCGTTTGTCT
ATATGTTATTTTCCACCATATTGCCGTCTTTTGGCAATGTGAGGGCCCGGAAACCTGGCCCTGTCTTCTT
GACGAGCATTCCTAGGGGTCTTTCCCCTCTCGCCAAAGGAATGCAAGGTCTGTTGAATGTCGTGAAGGAA
GCAGTTCCTCTGGAAGCTTCTTGAAGACAAACAACGTCTGTAGCGACCCTTTGCAGGCAGCGGAACCCCC
CACCTGGCGACAGGTGCCTCTGCGGCCAAAAGCCACGTGTATAAGATACACCTGCAAAGGCGGCACAACC
CCAGTGCCACGTTGTGAGTTGGATAGTTGTGGAAAGAGTCAAATGGCTCTCCTCAAGCGTATTCAACAAG
GGGCTGAAGGATGCCCAGAAGGTACCCCATTGTATGGGATCTGATCTGGGGCCTCGGTGCACATGCTTTA
CATGTGTTTAGTCGAGGTTAAAAAACGTCTAGGCCCCCCGAACCACGGGGACGTGGTTTTCCTTTGAAAA
ACACGATGATAATATGGCCACAACCATGGTGAGCAAGGGCGAGGAGCTGTTCACCGGGGTGGTGCCCATC
CTGGTCGAGCTGGACGGCGACGTAAACGGCCACAAGTTCAGCGTGTCCGGCGAGGGCGAGGGCGATGCCA
CCTACGGCAAGCTGACCCTGAAGTTCATCTGCACCACCGGCAAGCTGCCCGTGCCCTGGCCCACCCTCGT
GACCACCTTCACCTACGGCGTGCAGTGCTTCAGCCGCTACCCCGACCACATGAAGCAGCACGACTTCTTC
AAGTCCGCCATGCCCGAAGGCTACGTCCAGGAGCGCACCATCTTCTTCAAGGACGACGGCAACTACAAGA
CCCGCGCCGAGGTGAAGTTCGAGGGCGACACCCTGGTGAACCGCATCGAGCTGAAGGGCATCGACTTCAA
GGAGGACGGCAACATCCTGGGGCACAAGCTGGAGTACAACTACAACAGCCACAACGTCTATATCATGGCC
GACAAGCAGAAGAACGGCATCAAGGTGAACTTCAAGATCCGCCACAACATCGAGGACGGCAGCGTGCAGC
TCGCCGACCACTACCAGCAGAACACCCCCATCGGCGACGGCCCCGTGCTGCTGCCCGACAACCACTACCT
GAGCACCCAGTCCGCCCTGAGCAAAGACCCCAACGAGAAGCGCGATCACATGGTCCTGCTGGAGTTCGTG
ACCGCCGCCGGGATCACTCTCGGCATGGACGAGCTGTACAAGTAATGAATTAATTAAGAATTGCGGCCGC
GTCGACCTGCAGCCAAGCTTATCGATAAAATAAAAGATTTTATTTAGTCTCCAGAAAAAGGGGGGAATGA
AAGACCCCACCTGTAGGTTTGGCAAGCTAGCTTAAGTAACGCCATTTTGCAAGGCATGGAAAATACATAA
CTGAGAATAGAGAAGTTCAGATCAAGGTTAGGAACAGAGAGACAGCAGAATATGGGCCAAACAGGATATC
TGTGGTAAGCAGTTCCTGCCCCGGCTCAGGGCCAAGAACAGATGGTCCCCAGATGCGGTCCCGCCCTCAG
CAGTTTCTAGAGAACCATCAGATGTTTCCAGGGTGCCCCAAGGACCTGAAAATGACCCTGTGCCTTATTT
GAACTAACCAATCAGTTCGCTTCTCGCTTCTGTTCGCGCGCTTCTGCTCCCCGAGCTCAATAAAAGAGCC
CACAACCCCTCACTCGGCGCGCCAGTCCTCCGATAGACTGCGTCGCCCGGGTACCCGTGTATCCAATAAA
CCCTCTTGCAGTTGCATCCGACTTGTGGTCTCGCTGTTCCTTGGGAGGGTCTCCTCTGAGTGATTGACTA
CCCGTCAGCGGGGGTCTTTCATGGGTAACAGTTTCTTGAAGTTGGAGAACAACATTCTGAGGGTAGGAGT
CGAATATTAAGTAATCCTGACTCAATTAGCCACTGTTTTGAATCCACATACTCCAATACTCCTGAAATAG
TTCATTATGGACAGCGCAGAAGAGCTGGGGAGAATTAATTCGTAATCATGGTCATAGCTGTTTCCTGTGT
GAAATTGTTATCCGCTCACAATTCCACACAACATACGAGCCGGAAGCATAAAGTGTAAAGCCTGGGGTGC
CTAATGAGTGAGCTAACTCACATTAATTGCGTTGCGCTCACTGCCCGCTTTCCAGTCGGGAAACCTGTCG
TGCCAGCTGCATTAATGAATCGGCCAACGCGCGGGGAGAGGCGGTTTGCGTATTGGGCGCTCTTCCGCTT
CCTCGCTCACTGACTCGCTGCGCTCGGTCGTTCGGCTGCGGCGAGCGGTATCAGCTCACTCAAAGGCGGT
AATACGGTTATCCACAGAATCAGGGGATAACGCAGGAAAGAACATGTGAGCAAAAGGCCAGCAAAAGGCC
AGGAACCGTAAAAAGGCCGCGTTGCTGGCGTTTTTCCATAGGCTCCGCCCCCCTGACGAGCATCACAAAA
ATCGACGCTCAAGTCAGAGGTGGCGAAACCCGACAGGACTATAAAGATACCAGGCGTTTCCCCCTGGAAG
CTCCCTCGTGCGCTCTCCTGTTCCGACCCTGCCGCTTACCGGATACCTGTCCGCCTTTCTCCCTTCGGGA
AGCGTGGCGCTTTCTCATAGCTCACGCTGTAGGTATCTCAGTTCGGTGTAGGTCGTTCGCTCCAAGCTGG
GCTGTGTGCACGAACCCCCCGTTCAGCCCGACCGCTGCGCCTTATCCGGTAACTATCGTCTTGAGTCCAA
CCCGGTAAGACACGACTTATCGCCACTGGCAGCAGCCACTGGTAACAGGATTAGCAGAGCGAGGTATGTA
GGCGGTGCTACAGAGTTCTTGAAGTGGTGGCCTAACTACGGCTACACTAGAAGGACAGTATTTGGTATCT
GCGCTCTGCTGAAGCCAGTTACCTTCGGAAAAAGAGTTGGTAGCTCTTGATCCGGCAAACAAACCACCGC
TGGTAGCGGTGGTTTTTTTGTTTGCAAGCAGCAGATTACGCGCAGAAAAAAAGGATCTCAAGAAGATCCT
TTGATCTTTTCTACGGGGTCTGACGCTCAGTGGAACGAAAACTCACGTTAAGGGATTTTGGTCATGAGAT
TATCAAAAAGGATCTTCACCTAGATCCTTTTAAATTAAAAATGAAGTTTTAAATCAATCTAAAGTATATA
TGAGTAAACTTGGTCTGACAGTTACCAATGCTTAATCAGTGAGGCACCTATCTCAGCGATCTGTCTATTT
CGTTCATCCATAGTTGCCTGACTCCCCGTCGTGTAGATAACTACGATACGGGAGGGCTTACCATCTGGCC
CCAGTGCTGCAATGATACCGCGAGACCCACGCTCACCGGCTCCAGATTTATCAGCAATAAACCAGCCAGC
CGGAAGGGCCGAGCGCAGAAGTGGTCCTGCAACTTTATCCGCCTCCATCCAGTCTATTAATTGTTGCCGG
GAAGCTAGAGTAAGTAGTTCGCCAGTTAATAGTTTGCGCAACGTTGTTGCCATTGCTACAGGCATCGTGG
TGTCACGCTCGTCGTTTGGTATGGCTTCATTCAGCTCCGGTTCCCAACGATCAAGGCGAGTTACATGATC
CCCCATGTTGTGCAAAAAAGCGGTTAGCTCCTTCGGTCCTCCGATCGTTGTCAGAAGTAAGTTGGCCGCA
GTGTTATCACTCATGGTTATGGCAGCACTGCATAATTCTCTTACTGTCATGCCATCCGTAAGATGCTTTT
CTGTGACTGGTGAGTACTCAACCAAGTCATTCTGAGAATAGTGTATGCGGCGACCGAGTTGCTCTTGCCC
GGCGTCAATACGGGATAATACCGCGCCACATAGCAGAACTTTAAAAGTGCTCATCATTGGAAAACGTTCT
TCGGGGCGAAAACTCTCAAGGATCTTACCGCTGTTGAGATCCAGTTCGATGTAACCCACTCGTGCACCCA
ACTGATCTTCAGCATCTTTTACTTTCACCAGCGTTTCTGGGTGAGCAAAAACAGGAAGGCAAAATGCCGC
AAAAAAGGGAATAAGGGCGACACGGAAATGTTGAATACTCATACTCTTCCTTTTTCAATATTATTGAAGC
ATTTATCAGGGTTATTGTCTCATGAGCGGATACATATTTGAATGTATTTAGAAAAATAAACAAATAGGGG
TTCCGCGCACATTTCCCCGAAAAGTGCCACCTGACGTCTAAGAAACCATTATTATCATGACATTAACCTA
TAAAAATAGGCGTATCACGAGGCCCTTTCGTCTCGCGCGTTTCGGTGATGACGGTGAAAACCTCTGACAC
ATGCAGCTCCCGGAGACGGTCACAGCTTGTCTGTAAGCGGATGCCGGGAGCAGACAAGCCCGTCAGGGCG
CGTCAGCGGGTGTTGGCGGGTGTCGGGGCTGGCTTAACTATGCGGCATCAGAGCAGATTGTACTGAGAGT
GCACCATATGCGGTGTGAAATACCGCACAGATGCGTAAGGAGAAAATACCGCATCAGGCGCCATTCGCCA
TTCAGGCTGCGCAACTGTTGGGAAGGGCGATCGGTGCGGGCCTCTTCGCTATTACGCCAGCTGGCGAAAG
GGGGATGTGCTGCAAGGCGATTAAGTTGGGTAACGCCAGGGTTTTCCCAGTCACGACGTTGTAAAACGAC
GGCCAGTGCCAAGCTCGCTCTCCCTTATGCGACTCCTGCATTAGGAAGCAGCCCAGTAGTAGGTTGAGGC
CGTTGAGCACCGCCGCCGCAAGGAATGGTGCATGCAAGGAGATGGCGCCCAACAGTCCCCCGGCCACGGG
GCCTGCCACCATACCCACGCCGAAACAAGCGCTCATGAGCCCGAAGTGGCGAGCCCGATCTTCCCCATCG
GTGATGTCGGCGATATAGGCGCCAGCAACCGCACCTGTGGCGCCGGTGATGCCGGCCACGATGCGTCCGG
CGTAGAGGATCGATTAGTCCAATTTGTTAAAGACAGGATATCAGTGGTCCAGGCTCTAGTTTTGACTCAA
CAATATCACCAGCTGAAGCCTATAGAGTACGAGCCATAGATAAAATAAAAGATTTTATTTAGTCTCCAGA
AAAAGGGGGGAA
