>Addgene plasmid #37641 | MXW-PGK-c-let-7-LP2-IRES-EGFP | addgene partial sequence | sequence record 50480 | mPGK-F 5'-cattctgcacgcttcaaaag-3'
CGGGCCTTTCGACCTGCACTCGAGATATATGAGAAGCGCATCAGTTTTTTTTTCTTATTCTAGATGAGTA
GCCCACCTAGCAGCGGTCGTTTTTTTCTCTTTTCGTAGGAAAATTTTCAGTTACACTTATTTATTAGAAA
CCTAGATTTAGAGACTTTTAGAATAACTTTACTTCCTAGAACACATCTCCCTTTGAATTTATATGTCTAA
TTTAACAACAAGTACTAATCCATTTTTCAGGCAAGCAGGCGATTGGTGGACGGTCTACACTGTGGATCCG
GTGAGGTAGTAGGTTGTATAGTTTGGTTTATTACCACCGGTGAACTATGCAATTTTCTACCTTACCGGAG
ACAGAACTCTTCGAAGCTGCGTCGTCTTGCTCTCACAACTTTCTTTTCGTTTTCTTCCTCCTCTTACTTT
CACCTCTTTGTTTTTCTTTATTTTGTGCTATCAATTCGGAGTCGCAAGAACTGTATTCGGTGATCCCTAT
TGATATTCTTTTGTACTGTATTCGGAGATATTGTTTCACGAACTGTATTCGGAGAACTGTTGTATCGGTA
ATGTATCTGGAGAGAATAATCTAATCGTATGTACTGTTGAGTAATGGAATTCCGCCCCCCCCCCCCCCC
